Addgene plasmid #74302: pDestTol2CG2-Neurog1-Magneto2.0-p2A-mCherry-pA
Purpose: Expression of Magneto2.0-p2A-mCherry in Rohon-Beard sensory neurons of the zebrafish
Depositing lab: Ali Guler. Depositing organization: University of Virginia. Publication: Genetically targeted magnetic control of the nervous system. Wheeler MA, Smith CJ, Ottolini M, Barker BS, Purohit AM, Grippo RM, Gaykema RP, Spano AJ, Beenhakker MP, Kucenas S, Patel MK, Deppmann CD, Guler AD. Nat Neurosci. 2016 Mar 7. doi: 10.1038/nn.4265. PubMed 26950006.
Backbone
  Vector backbone: pDestTol2CG2
  Backbone manufacturer: Koichi Kawakami Lab
  Backbone size w/o insert (bp): 7796
  Vector type: zebrafish
Growth in bacteria
  Bacterial resistance: Ampicillin, 100 μg/mL
  Growth temperature: 37°C
  Growth strain: DH5alpha
  Copy number: High Copy
Gene/Insert
  Gene/Insert name: Magneto2.0 (alt names: TRPV4 (rat); FTL (human); FTH1(human); TRPV4-ferritin)
  Species: H. sapiens (human), R. norvegicus (rat)
  Mutation: TRPV4: delta 760-871
  Entrez Gene: FTL (a.k.a. FTL1, LFTD, NBIA3); FTH1 (a.k.a. FHC, FTH, FTHL6, HFE5, NBIA9, PIG15, PLIF); Trpv4 (a.k.a. Otrpc4, Vroac)
  Promoter: Neurog1
  Tag / fusion protein: FLAG; p2A-mCherry (C terminal on insert); cmcl2::EGFP (C terminal on insert)
  Cloning method: Gateway Cloning
  Sequencing primers: 5′ M13-rev; 3′ mCherry-R
Terms and licenses: Academic/Nonprofit Terms; Industry Terms: Not Available to Industry
How to cite: pDestTol2CG2-Neurog1-Magneto2.0-p2A-mCherry-pA was a gift from Ali Guler (Addgene plasmid # 74302 ; http://n2t.net/addgene:74302 ; RRID:Addgene_74302)
