[The description below was written by a language model from this plasmid's Addgene catalogue record.]
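Description:
pDestTol2CG2-Neurog1-Magneto2.0-p2A-mCherry-pA is a zebrafish transgenesis plasmid assembled by Gateway cloning into the pDestTol2CG2 destination backbone. As the backbone name indicates, this is a Tol2 transposon-based vector, a design in which the expression cassette sits between Tol2 arms so that it can be integrated into the fish genome when Tol2 transposase is supplied. In bacteria it is maintained as a high-copy plasmid under ampicillin selection. No feature table accompanies the record, so the origin of replication and the exact positions of individual elements are not stated.

The payload is Magneto2.0, a fusion of rat TRPV4, a cation channel, to human ferritin light and heavy chain sequences (FTL and FTH1). The TRPV4 portion carries a deletion of residues 760-871, and a FLAG tag is listed for detection. Tethering the iron-storage protein ferritin to the channel is intended to make it responsive to magnetic fields, in line with the associated work on magnetic control of the nervous system. Expression is driven by a Neurog1 promoter, which the record says targets Rohon-Beard sensory neurons. A C-terminal p2A peptide followed by mCherry lets the actuator and the red reporter be produced from one transcript as separate proteins, marking expressing cells, and the "pA" in the name denotes a polyadenylation signal that ends the cassette. The record also lists an EGFP marker entered as "cmcl2::EGFP", which presumably corresponds to the heart-specific cmlc2:EGFP transgenesis marker implied by "CG2" in the backbone name. It would act as an independent cassette for identifying transgenic carriers rather than as a true fusion to the insert.

The construct is used to express Magneto2.0 in zebrafish sensory neurons to test remote magnetic activation of these cells.
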