>Addgene plasmid #74302 | pDestTol2CG2-Neurog1-Magneto2.0-p2A-mCherry-pA | addgene partial sequence | sequence record 141292 | mCherry-R 5'-TTGGTCACCTTCAGCTTGG-3'
CCTCGCCCTCGATCTCGAACTCGTGGCCGTTCACGGAGCCCTCCATGTGCACCTTGAAGCGCATGAACTC
CTTGATGATGGCCATGTTATCCTCCTCGCCCTTGCTCACGGATCCGGGACCGGGGTTTTCTTCCACGTCT
CCTGCTTGCTTTAACAGAGAGAAGTTCGTGGCGCCGCTGCCTGATCCCACGTTGATGTCGATCTGGTCCA
GGGGGATGTACTCGCCCTCGCTGGTGATTCTGCTCTTGCTAGCCACTCGGGAGGAGCCTCCACCCCCTTT
GTCATCGTCGTCTTTATAGTCGCTCCCGCCACCCCCGCGTGC
[549 nt withheld, positions 323-871]
GACGCGGGA
