>Addgene plasmid #74302 | pDestTol2CG2-Neurog1-Magneto2.0-p2A-mCherry-pA | addgene partial sequence | sequence record 141293 | EGFP-C 5'-CATGGTCCTGCTGGAGTTCGTG-3'
GTACAAGTAAAGCGGCCCCTCTCGAGCCTCTAGAACTATAGTGAGTCGTATTACGTAGATCCAGACATGA
TAAGATACATTGATGAGTTTGGACAAACCACAACTAGAATGCAGTGAAAAAAATGCTTTATTTGTGAAAT
TTGTGATGCTATTGCTTTATTTGTAACCATTATAAGCTGCAATAAACAAGAGATCTGATCTAGAGGATCA
TAATCAGCCATACCACATTTGTAGAGGTTTTACTTGCTTTAAAAAACCTCCCACACCTCCCCCAG
