>Addgene plasmid #74302 | pDestTol2CG2-Neurog1-Magneto2.0-p2A-mCherry-pA | addgene partial sequence | sequence record 141296 | rTRPV4-F 5'-ccaaggagagcaagcacatc-3'
CGAGCGCTCCTTCCCTGTGTTCCTGAGGAAGGCCTTCCGCTCCGGAGCACGGGGCGGGGGCGGTTCTGAT
TATAAGGACGACGACGACAAAGGAGGAGGCGGCTCCTCTCGGGTTATGGGCTCCCAGATTCGTCAGAATT
ATTCCACCGACGTGGAGGCAGCCGTCAACAGCCTGGTCAATTTGTACCTGCAGGCCTCCTACACCTACCT
CTCTCTGGGCTTCTATTTCGACCGCGATGATGTGGCTCTGGAAGGCGTGAGCCACTTCTTCCGCGAATTG
GCCGAGGAGAAGCGCGAGGGCTACGAGCGTCTCCTGAAGATGCAAAACCAGCGTGGCGGCCGCGCTCTCT
TCCAGGACATCAAGAAGCCAGCTGAAGATGAGTGGGGTAAAACCCCAGACGCCATGAAAGCTGCCATGGC
CCTGGAGAAAAAGCTGAACCAGGCCCTTTTGGATCTTCATGCCCTGGGTTCTGCCCGCACGGACCCCCAT
CTCTGTGACTTCCTGGAGACTCACTTCCTAGATGAGGAAGTGAAGCTTATCAAGAAGATGGGTGACCACC
TGACCAACCTCCACAGGCTGGGTGGCCCGGAGGCTGGGCTGGGCGAGTATCTCTTCGAAAGGCTCACTCT
CAAGCACGACGCCCGCGGCGGCGGCGGCTCCGATTATAAAGATGATGATGATAAAGGCGGCGGCGGCTCC
TCCCGCGTC
[219 nt withheld, positions 710-928]
