>Addgene plasmid #74302 | pDestTol2CG2-Neurog1-Magneto2.0-p2A-mCherry-pA | addgene partial sequence | sequence record 141297 | TRPV4-R 5'-gagaagaggagccttcctct-3'
GGCCTCCCCACCAGAAGTGCCACTCTCGTCTCCAGGGGGCTCAGCCACATCCCCAGGCGCTGCACGGGGG
CCATCACCAGGATCTGCCATGGTGGCGGTACCTTTAAGGGCGAATTCGGAGCCTGCTTTTTTGTACAAAC
TTGAATTAACCCTCACTAAAGGGAACAAAAGCTGGAGCTCCACCGGTTGATAACCTGGAGAAATTTACAA
AATCAGGTTAGGAATACGCCAGAAAAGAAACAAAAAACAACATCAGTCGTGCAAAGTCCTTTCAAGTTAT
CTGCGTGACCCAATACGCACCTTATTGGTGGGCTGGGAGATGCTTGAGGTTTTGCAGAATCCTGCAGATA
GTTTGTGTTGAAGATAATGGCACGCGTCTGTCTTGCTCTTAACCCTCAATCAGCTCGTGTGAGCTTGTGA
GCTTGGCACACGACTGGCCTCACCTACCTTATATACCCTGATGGGACAATGGACATACCCCCCTCGCTTT
GGCATTTTTGTGAAGGATGAATGAATGGTTTGCATCAGGTCTGCCCCGTGCCGCACGACCATCTCATTAG
CATAATTTATGCCTGTTGTTTGTTCGCCCTCTGAAGCGTGCCTGTAATCACCGCTGGCCAATCAGAGAGC
AGGAGAACTGTCCGGCCACGC
