>Addgene plasmid #74302 | pDestTol2CG2-Neurog1-Magneto2.0-p2A-mCherry-pA | addgene partial sequence | sequence record 142167 | EGFP-N 5'-CGTCGCCGTCCAGCTCGACCAG-3'
TGCTCACCATGGTCACTGTCTGCTTTGCTGTTGGTCTGGGCTCCTGGGTCACTGGCTTACTAATGGAGTC
TTTATGTATGAGGACTCTTATCAATTGTTCTTCTATAAAGGTCTGCAGTGTTTCTGTTCGTCCCCTACAT
GGACACCCAGAGCCTCCTAAATACAGGAGCCCTGATAACTGCACAAGTGCTCAGATTCCAGCAGGGTGGA
AAATGAGATAAAGTGTGCAGATGGGGAGGGGGACGTGAATGAGAGATTTGAGGGATGAAAAGGATGGATG
AACGCATTGAAAATAGCCCCTTTCACAAAATAATACCAGTAAATTGTCATATAATTAATGACCAGACCTT
TACCTGTAAATGATGTGATGTTCATATACAGAAGAATGCCAACAATTTACAGATGATTTTACAAATTCTT
AATTTTCCTTTTCTAAATGGATTTGTTCACACATTATCTCTTCAAAGCAATTGAATTTTCTGGAAAAGAT
TGGCTGTGTGTGTAAAAGGTGCTACTGAGGAATTTAATGTGACATGGAATGAAGCAAACAGCAGCCTAAG
ACAGGATGGCAGGAAAAATGTCACATGTTTAAAATAAGAGTGAAACCAACGACCTGGACTTATAGAGACT
GTGTGTCCTTAGGCAAAGCTCTTGTACAAACAGTGCTTGTGACTGTGAAATTCGGGGTTTGCCTGGATTG
TGTTAAATGTGTGCTTGGATGTATCATAAAAAAGAATCGGTTCTCTGTATTTGACATTTTCTGTAATTTA
TCTAAAGTTACAACTGGCTATGCCTGATTTTTATCACTATTGAATCAATCATTTTAAAGAATGTTAAGTC
TGCTGATTTGGAGAGCTCATTTACATTTATTTTGAATGTCTCTTATTTAACACAACTGATTTAAGCTTTA
GATCTGCGAAGATACGGCCACGGGTGCTCTTGATCCTGTGGCTGA
